>Addgene plasmid #217999 | pMBS-1125 | addgene full sequence | sequence record 434409 | Addgene NGS Result
TAGAAAAGATCAAAGGATCTTCTTGAGATCCTTTTTTTCTGCGCGTAATCTGCTGCTTGCAAACAAAAAA
ACCACCGCTACCAGCGGTGGTTTGTTTGCCGGATCAAGAGCTACCAACTCTTTTTCCGAAGGTAACTGGC
TTCAGCAGAGCGCAGATACCAAATACTGTTCTTCTAGTGTAGCCGTAGTTAGGCCACCACTTCAAGAACT
CTGTAGCACCGCCTACATACCTCGCTCTGCTAATCCTGTTACCAGTGGCTGCTGCCAGTGGCGATAAGTC
GTGTCTTACCGGGTTGGACTCAAGACGATAGTTACCGGATAAGGCGCAGCGGTCGGGCTGAACGGGGGGT
TCGTGCACACAGCCCAGCTTGGAGCGAACGACCTACACCGAACTGAGATACCTACAGCGTGAGCTATGAG
AAAGCGCCACGCTTCCCGAAGGGAGAAAGGCGGACAGGTATCCGGTAAGCGGCAGGGTCGGAACAGGAGA
GCGCACGAGGGAGCTTCCAGGGGGAAACGCCTGGTATCTTTATAGTCCTGTCGGGTTTCGCCACCTCTGA
CTTGAGCGTCGATTTTTGTGATGCTCGTCAGGGGGGCGGAGCCTATGGAAAAACGCCAGCAACGCGGCCT
TTTTACGGTTCCTGGCCTTTTGCTGGCCTTTTGCTCACATGTTCTTTCCTGCGTTATCCCCTGATTCTGT
GGATAACCGTATTACCGCCTTTGAGTGAGCTGATACCGCTCGCCGCAGCCGAACGACCGAGCGCAGCGAG
TCAGTGAGCGAGGAAGCGGAAGAGCGCCCAATACGCAAACCGCCTCTCCCCGCGCGTTGGCCGATTCATT
AATCACTCTGTGGTCTCACCATGGCAATGTGAGACCACGAAGTGGCTCTTCAGTGGACGAAAGGGCCTCG
TGATACGCCTATTTTTATAGGTTAATGTCATGATAATAATGGTTTCTTAGACGTCAGGTGGCACTTTTCG
GGGAAATGTGCGCGGAACCCCTATTTGTTTATTTTTCTAAATACATTCAAATATGTATCCGCTCATGAGA
CAATAACCCTGATAAATGCTTCAATAATATTGAAAAAGGAAGAGTATGCGCTCACGCAACTGGTCCAGAA
CCTTGACCGAACGCAGCGGTGGTAACGGCGCAGTGGCGGTTTTCATGGCTTGTTATGACTGTTTTTTTTT
GGGGTACAGTCTATGCCTCGGGCATCCAAGCAGCAAGCGCGTTACGCCGTGGGTCGATGTTTGATGTTAT
GGAGCAGCAACGATGTTACGCAGCAGGGCAGTCGCCCTAAAACAAAGTTAAACATCATGAGGGAAGCGGT
GATCGCCGAAGTATCGACTCAACTATCAGAGGTAGTTGGCGTCATCGAGCGCCATCTCGAACCGACGTTG
CTGGCCGTACATTTGTACGGCTCCGCAGTGGATGGCGGCCTGAAGCCACACAGCGATATTGATTTGCTGG
TTACGGTGACCGTAAGGCTTGATGAAACAACGCGGCGAGCTTTGATCAACGACCTTTTGGAAACTTCGGC
TTCCCCTGGAGAGAGCGAGATTCTCCGCGCTGTAGAAGTCACCATTGTTGTGCACGACGACATCATTCCG
TGGCGTTATCCAGCTAAGCGCGAACTGCAATTTGGAGAATGGCAGCGCAATGACATTCTTGCAGGTATCT
TCGAGCCAGCCACGATCGACATTGATCTGGCTATCTTGCTGACAAAAGCAAGAGAACATAGCGTTGCCTT
GGTAGGTCCAGCGGCGGAGGAACTCTTTGATCCGGTTCCTGAACAGGATCTATTTGAGGCGCTAAATGAA
ACCTTAACGCTATGGAACTCGCCGCCCGACTGGGCTGGCGATGAGCGAAATGTAGTGCTTACGTTGTCCC
GCATTTGGTACAGCGCAGTAACCGGCAAAATCGCGCCGAAGGATGTCGCTGCCGACTGGGCAATGGAGCG
CCTGCCGGCCCAGTATCAGCCCGTCATACTTGAAGCTAGACAGGCTTATCTTGGACAAGAAGAAGATCGC
TTGGCCTCGCGCGCAGATCAGTTGGAAGAATTTGTCCATTACGTAAAAGGCGAGATCACCAAGGTAGTCG
GCAAATAACTGTCAGACCAAGTTTACTCATATATACTTTAGATTGATTTAAAACTTCATTTTTAATTTAA
AAGGATCTAGGTGAAGATCCTTTTTGATAATCTCATGACCAAAATCCCTTAACGTGAGTTTTCGTTCCAC
TGAGCGTCAGACCCCG
Features (pLannotate 1.2.2; 6 found; start..end, strand, type, name):
     23..611     +  rep_origin     ori: high-copy-number ColE1/pMB1/pBR322/pUC origin of replication
    794..843     +  CDS            lacI (fragment): lac repressor; lacI; The lac repressor binds to the lac operator to inhibit transcription in E. coli. This inhibition can be relieved by adding lactose or isopropyl-β-D-thiogalactopyranoside (IPTG).
    991..1095    +  promoter       AmpR promoter: bla
   1086..1166    -  CDS            int (fragment): INT2_ECOLX - Protein inferred from homology: Swiss-Prot protein existence level 3. Putative integrase believed to be involved in the insertion of antibiotic resistance genes into plasmids and transposons. From Escherichia coli.
   1254..1310    +  CDS            GmR (fragment): gentamycin acetyltransferase; aacC1; confers resistance to gentamycin
   1317..2105    +  CDS            aadA: S3AD_ECOLX - Experimental evidence at protein level: Swiss-Prot protein existence level 1. Mediates bacterial resistance to the antibiotics streptomycin and spectinomycin. From Escherichia coli.
