[The description below was written by a language model from this plasmid's Addgene catalogue record and pLannotate feature annotations shown in this document.]
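Description:
pMBS-1125 is a Level 0 Modular Cloning (MoClo) part plasmid from a toolkit designed for producing recombinant proteins in Leishmania tarentolae. It is built on the pAGM1276 Level 0 acceptor backbone and is a small, high-copy E. coli plasmid of about 2.25 kb. The listed backbone size exceeds this total. That is consistent with Golden Gate cloning replacing a larger placeholder fragment in the acceptor with the very short insert, although the record does not say so explicitly. Propagation relies on a ColE1/pUC-type origin. Selection is by spectinomycin, through the aadA aminoglycoside adenylyltransferase gene, which lies downstream of an annotated bla (AmpR) promoter.

The payload is a synthetic 11 bp "Start-Met" element that occupies MoClo position B2 and can be released by BsaI digestion. It supplies a start methionine codon flanked by the standardised fusion-site overhangs. In the MoClo syntax, a part like this lets a transcription unit be assembled with translation beginning at a simple ATG, presumably filling the slot that an N-terminal tag or targeting signal would otherwise take; the record gives the purpose only as "Start-methionine". The insert is too short to be detected by automated annotation and does not appear in the feature table.

The other annotated features are short fragments of lacI, a class 2 integron integrase and a gentamicin acetyltransferase. These are most likely non-functional backbone remnants, the last two from the integron context of the aadA cassette. The plasmid has no eukaryotic promoter, marker or expression element of its own, and serves only as a donor part for Golden Gate assembly into higher-level constructs.
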