Addgene plasmid #217999: pMBS-1125
Purpose: Start-methionine
Depositing lab: Michael Schroda. Depositing organization: Rheinland-Pfälzische Technische Universität Kaiserslautern. Publication: A Modular Cloning Toolkit for the production of recombinant proteins in Leishmania tarentolae. Hieronimus K, Donauer T, Klein J, Hinkel B, Spanle JV, Probst A, Niemeyer J, Kibrom S, Kiefer AM, Schneider L, Husemann B, Bischoff E, Mohring S, Bayer N, Klein D, Engels A, Ziehmer BG, Stiebeta J, Moroka P, Schroda M, Deponte M. Microb Cell. 2024 Apr 30;11:128-142. doi: 10.15698/mic2024.04.821. eCollection 2024. PubMed 38799406.
Backbone
  Vector backbone: pAGM1276
  Backbone manufacturer: Sylvestre Marillonnet (Addgene plasmid #47986)
  Backbone size w/o insert (bp): 2845
  Total vector size (bp): 2254
  Vector type: Synthetic Biology
Growth in bacteria
  Bacterial resistance: Spectinomycin, 50 μg/mL
  Growth temperature: 37°C
  Growth strain: DH5alpha
  Copy number: High Copy
Gene/Insert
  Gene/Insert name: Start-Met
  Species: Synthetic
  Insert size (bp): 11
  Cloning method: Golden Gate
  Sequencing primers: 5′ CAATACGCAAACCGCCTCTCC; 3′ AATAGGCGTATCACGAGGC
Terms and licenses: Academic/Nonprofit Terms; Industry Terms: Not Available to Industry
Depositor comments: Level 0 MoClo Part Position B2, insert can be released via BsaI digest
How to cite: pMBS-1125 was a gift from Michael Schroda (Addgene plasmid # 217999 ; http://n2t.net/addgene:217999 ; RRID:Addgene_217999)
